>Addgene plasmid #197989 | PCDH-CMV-MCS-EF1a-gfp-T2A-puro_HSALNT0217290 | addgene full sequence | sequence record 389046 | Addgene NGS Result
ACGCGTGTAGTCTTATGCAATACTCTTGTAGTCTTGCAACATGGTAACGATGAGTTAGCAACATGCCTTA
CAAGGAGAGAAAAAGCACCGTGCATGCCGATTGGTGGAAGTAAGGTGGTACGATCGTGCCTTATTAGGAA
GGCAACAGACGGGTCTGACATGGATTGGACGAACCACTGAATTGCCGCATTGCAGAGATATTGTATTTAA
GTGCCTAGCTCGATACATAAACGGGTCTCTCTGGTTAGACCAGATCTGAGCCTGGGAGCTCTCTGGCTAA
CTAGGGAACCCACTGCTTAAGCCTCAATAAAGCTTGCCTTGAGTGCTTCAAGTAGTGTGTGCCCGTCTGT
TGTGTGACTCTGGTAACTAGAGATCCCTCAGACCCTTTTAGTCAGTGTGGAAAATCTCTAGCAGTGGCGC
CCGAACAGGGACTTGAAAGCGAAAGGGAAACCAGAGGAGCTCTCTCGACGCAGGACTCGGCTTGCTGAAG
CGCGCACGGCAAGAGGCGAGGGGCGGCGACTGGTGAGTACGCCAAAAATTTTGACTAGCGGAGGCTAGAA
GGAGAGAGATGGGTGCGAGAGCGTCAGTATTAAGCGGGGGAGAATTAGATCGCGATGGGAAAAAATTCGG
TTAAGGCCAGGGGGAAAGAAAAAATATAAATTAAAACATATAGTATGGGCAAGCAGGGAGCTAGAACGAT
TCGCAGTTAATCCTGGCCTGTTAGAAACATCAGAAGGCTGTAGACAAATACTGGGACAGCTACAACCATC
CCTTCAGACAGGATCAGAAGAACTTAGATCATTATATAATACAGTAGCAACCCTCTATTGTGTGCATCAA
AGGATAGAGATAAAAGACACCAAGGAAGCTTTAGACAAGATAGAGGAAGAGCAAAACAAAAGTAAGACCA
CCGCACAGCAAGCGGCCACTGATCTTCAGACCTGGAGGAGGAGATATGAGGGACAATTGGAGAAGTGAAT
TATATAAATATAAAGTAGTAAAAATTGAACCATTAGGAGTAGCACCCACCAAGGCAAAGAGAAGAGTGGT
GCAGAGAGAAAAAAGAGCAGTGGGAATAGGAGCTTTGTTCCTTGGGTTCTTGGGAGCAGCAGGAAGCACT
ATGGGCGCAGCGTCAATGACGCTGACGGTACAGGCCAGACAATTATTGTCTGGTATAGTGCAGCAGCAGA
ACAATTTGCTGAGGGCTATTGAGGCGCAACAGCATCTGTTGCAACTCACAGTCTGGGGCATCAAGCAGCT
CCAGGCAAGAATCCTGGCTGTGGAAAGATACCTAAAGGATCAACAGCTCCTGGGGATTTGGGGTTGCTCT
GGAAAACTCATTTGCACCACTGCTGTGCCTTGGAATGCTAGTTGGAGTAATAAATCTCTGGAACAGATTT
GGAATCACACGACCTGGATGGAGTGGGACAGAGAAATTAACAATTACACAAGCTTAATACACTCCTTAAT
TGAAGAATCGCAAAACCAGCAAGAAAAGAATGAACAAGAATTATTGGAATTAGATAAATGGGCAAGTTTG
TGGAATTGGTTTAACATAACAAATTGGCTGTGGTATATAAAATTATTCATAATGATAGTAGGAGGCTTGG
TAGGTTTAAGAATAGTTTTTGCTGTACTTTCTATAGTGAATAGAGTTAGGCAGGGATATTCACCATTATC
GTTTCAGACCCACCTCCCAACCCCGAGGGGACCCGACAGGCCCGAAGGAATAGAAGAAGAAGGTGGAGAG
AGAGACAGAGACAGATCCATTCGATTAGTGAACGGATCTCGACGGTATCGGTTAACTTTTAAAAGAAAAG
GGGGGATTGGGGGGTACAGTGCAGGGGAAAGAATAGTAGACATAATAGCAACAGACATACAAACTAAAGA
ATTACAAAAACAAATTACAAAATTCAAAATTTTATCGATACTAGTATTATGCCCAGTACATGACCTTATG
GGACTTTCCTACTTGGCAGTACATCTACGTATTAGTCATCGCTATTACCATGGTGATGCGGTTTTGGCAG
TACATCAATGGGCGTGGATAGCGGTTTGACTCACGGGGATTTCCAAGTCTCCACCCCATTGACGTCAATG
GGAGTTTGTTTTGGCACCAAAATCAACGGGACTTTCCAAAATGTCGTAACAACTCCGCCCCATTGACGCA
AATGGGCGGTAGGCGTGTACGGTGGGAGGTTTATATAAGCAGAGCTCGTTTAGTGAACCGTCAGATCGCC
TGGAGACGCCATCCACGCTGTTTTGACCTCCATAGAAGATTCTAGAGCTAGCGAATTCATTAAAGAACTG
CCTGAATTGCTGCAATGAAATAGAGAAATCCTAGATGAGTCATTAAGGTTGTTGGATGAAGAAGAAGCAA
CCGATAATGATTTATGAGCAAAATTTAAGGAACGCTGGCAAAGGACATCATCCAATGAACTGTATAAGCC
TTTAAGAGCAGAGGGAACCAGCTTCAGAACAGTTTTAGATAAAGCTGTGCAAGCAGATGGACAGGATCCG
CGGCCGCGAAGGATCTGCGATCGCTCCGGTGCCCGTCAGTGGGCAGAGCGCACATCGCCCACAGTCCCCG
AGAAGTTGGGGGGAGGGGTCGGCAATTGAACGGGTGCCTAGAGAAGGTGGCGCGGGGTAAACTGGGAAAG
TGATGTCGTGTACTGGCTCCGCCTTTTTCCCGAGGGTGGGGGAGAACCGTATATAAGTGCAGTAGTCGCC
GTGAACGTTCTTTTTCGCAACGGGTTTGCCGCCAGAACACAGCTGAAGCTTCGAGGGGCTCGCATCTCTC
CTTCACGCGCCCGCCGCCCTACCTGAGGCCGCCATCCACGCCGGTTGAGTCGCGTTCTGCCGCCTCCCGC
CTGTGGTGCCTCCTGAACTGCGTCCGCCGTCTAGGTAAGTTTAAAGCTCAGGTCGAGACCGGGCCTTTGT
CCGGCGCTCCCTTGGAGCCTACCTAGACTCAGCCGGCTCTCCACGCTTTGCCTGACCCTGCTTGCTCAAC
TCTACGTCTTTGTTTCGTTTTCTGTTCTGCGCCGTTACAGATCCAAGCTGTGACCGGCGCCTACGCTAGA
CGCCACCATGGAGAGCGACGAGAGCGGCCTGCCCGCCATGGAGATCGAGTGCCGCATCACCGGCACCCTG
AACGGCGTGGAGTTCGAGCTGGTGGGCGGCGGAGAGGGCACCCCCAAGCAGGGCCGCATGACCAACAAGA
TGAAGAGCACCAAAGGCGCCCTGACCTTCAGCCCCTACCTGCTGAGCCACGTGATGGGCTACGGCTTCTA
CCACTTCGGCACCTACCCCAGCGGCTACGAGAACCCCTTCCTGCACGCCATCAACAACGGCGGCTACACC
AACACCCGCATCGAGAAGTACGAGGACGGCGGCGTGCTGCACGTGAGCTTCAGCTACCGCTACGAGGCCG
GCCGCGTGATCGGCGACTTCAAGGTGGTGGGCACCGGCTTCCCCGAGGACAGCGTGATCTTCACCGACAA
GATCATCCGCAGCAACGCCACCGTGGAGCACCTGCACCCCATGGGCGATAACGTGCTGGTGGGCAGCTTC
GCCCGCACCTTCAGCCTGCGCGACGGCGGCTACTACAGCTTCGTGGTGGACAGCCACATGCACTTCAAGA
GCGCCATCCACCCCAGCATCCTGCAGAACGGGGGCCCCATGTTCGCCTTCCGCCGCGTGGAGGAGCTGCA
CAGCAACACCGAGCTGGGCATCGTGGAGTACCAGCACGCCTTCAAGACCCCCATCGCCTTCGCCAGATCC
CGCGCTCAGTCGTCCAATTCTGCCGTGGACGGCACCGCCGGACCCGGCTCCACCGGATCTCGCGAGGGCA
GAGGAAGTCTTCTAACATGCGGTGACGTGGAGGAGAATCCCGGCCCTATGACCGAGTACAAGCCCACGGT
GCGCCTCGCCACCCGCGACGACGTCCCCAGGGCCGTACGCACCCTCGCCGCCGCGTTCGCCGACTACCCC
GCCACGCGCCACACCGTCGATCCGGACCGCCACATCGAGCGGGTCACCGAGCTGCAAGAACTCTTCCTCA
CGCGCGTCGGGCTCGACATCGGCAAGGTGTGGGTCGCGGACGACGGCGCCGCGGTGGCGGTCTGGACCAC
GCCGGAGAGCGTCGAAGCGGGGGCGGTGTTCGCCGAGATCGGCCCGCGCATGGCCGAGTTGAGCGGTTCC
CGGCTGGCCGCGCAGCAACAGATGGAAGGCCTCCTGGCGCCGCACCGGCCCAAGGAGCCCGCGTGGTTCC
TGGCCACCGTCGGCGTCTCGCCCGACCACCAGGGCAAGGGTCTGGGCAGCGCCGTCGTGCTCCCCGGAGT
GGAGGCGGCCGAGCGCGCCGGGGTGCCCGCCTTCCTGGAGACCTCCGCGCCCCGCAACCTCCCCTTCTAC
GAGCGGCTCGGCTTCACCGTCACCGCCGACGTCGAGGTGCCCGAAGGACCGCGCACCTGGTGCATGACCC
GCAAGCCCGGTGCCTGAAATCAACCTCTGGATTACAAAATTTGTGAAAGATTGACTGGTATTCTTAACTA
TGTTGCTCCTTTTACGCTATGTGGATACGCTGCTTTAATGCCTTTGTATCATGCTATTGCTTCCCGTATG
GCTTTCATTTTCTCCTCCTTGTATAAATCCTGGTTGCTGTCTCTTTATGAGGAGTTGTGGCCCGTTGTCA
GGCAACGTGGCGTGGTGTGCACTGTGTTTGCTGACGCAACCCCCACTGGTTGGGGCATTGCCACCACCTG
TCAGCTCCTTTCCGGGACTTTCGCTTTCCCCCTCCCTATTGCCACGGCGGAACTCATCGCCGCCTGCCTT
GCCCGCTGCTGGACAGGGGCTCGGCTGTTGGGCACTGACAATTCCGTGGTGTTGTCGGGGAAATCATCGT
CCTTTCCTTGGCTGCTCGCCTGTGTTGCCACCTGGATTCTGCGCGGGACGTCCTTCTGCTACGTCCCTTC
GGCCCTCAATCCAGCGGACCTTCCTTCCCGCGGCCTGCTGCCGGCTCTGCGGCCTCTTCCGCGTCTCCGC
CTTCGCCCTCAGACGAGTCGGATCTCCCTTTGGGCCGCCTCCCCGCCTGGTACCTTTAAGACCAATGACT
TACAAGGCAGCTGTAGATCTTAGCCACTTTTTAAAAGAAAAGGGGGGACTGGAAGGGCTAATTCACTCCC
AACGAAGATAAGATCTGCTTTTTGCTTGTACTGGGTCTCTCTGGTTAGACCAGATCTGAGCCTGGGAGCT
CTCTGGCTAACTAGGGAACCCACTGCTTAAGCCTCAATAAAGCTTGCCTTGAGTGCTTCAAGTAGTGTGT
GCCCGTCTGTTGTGTGACTCTGGTAACTAGAGATCCCTCAGACCCTTTTAGTCAGTGTGGAAAATCTCTA
GCAGTAGTAGTTCATGTCATCTTATTATTCAGTATTTATAACTTGCAAAGAAATGAATATCAGAGAGTGA
GAGGAACTTGTTTATTGCAGCTTATAATGGTTACAAATAAAGCAATAGCATCACAAATTTCACAAATAAA
GCATTTTTTTCACTGCATTCTAGTTGTGGTTTGTCCAAACTCATCAATGTATCTTATCATGTCTGGCTCT
AGCTATCCCGCCCCTAACTCCGCCCATCCCGCCCCTAACTCCGCCCAGTTCCGCCCATTCTCCGCCCCAT
GGCTGACTAATTTTTTTTATTTATGCAGAGGCCGAGGCCGCCTCGGCCTCTGAGCTATTCCAGAAGTAGT
GAGGAGGCTTTTTTGGAGGCCTAGACTTTTGCAGAGACCAAATTCGTAATCATGTCATAGCTGTTTCCTG
TGTGAAATTGTTATCCGCTCACAATTCCACACAACATACGAGCCGGAAGCATAAAGTGTAAAGCCTGGGG
TGCCTAATGAGTGAGCTAACTCACATTAATTGCGTTGCGCTCACTGCCCGCTTTCCAGTCGGGAAACCTG
TCGTGCCAGCTGCATTAATGAATCGGCCAACGCGCGGGGAGAGGCGGTTTGCGTATTGGGCGCTCTTCCG
CTTCCTCGCTCACTGACTCGCTGCGCTCGGTCGTTCGGCTGCGGCGAGCGGTATCAGCTCACTCAAAGGC
GGTAATACGGTTATCCACAGAATCAGGGGATAACGCAGGAAAGAACATGTGAGCAAAAGGCCAGCAAAAG
GCCAGGAACCGTAAAAAGGCCGCGTTGCTGGCGTTTTTCCATAGGCTCCGCCCCCCTGACGAGCATCACA
AAAATCGACGCTCAAGTCAGAGGTGGCGAAACCCGACAGGACTATAAAGATACCAGGCGTTTCCCCCTGG
AAGCTCCCTCGTGCGCTCTCCTGTTCCGACCCTGCCGCTTACCGGATACCTGTCCGCCTTTCTCCCTTCG
GGAAGCGTGGCGCTTTCTCATAGCTCACGCTGTAGGTATCTCAGTTCGGTGTAGGTCGTTCGCTCCAAGC
TGGGCTGTGTGCACGAACCCCCCGTTCAGCCCGACCGCTGCGCCTTATCCGGTAACTATCGTCTTGAGTC
CAACCCGGTAAGACACGACTTATCGCCACTGGCAGCAGCCACTGGTAACAGGATTAGCAGAGCGAGGTAT
GTAGGCGGTGCTACAGAGTTCTTGAAGTGGTGGCCTAACTACGGCTACACTAGAAGAACAGTATTTGGTA
TCTGCGCTCTGCTGAAGCCAGTTACCTTCGGAAAAAGAGTTGGTAGCTCTTGATCCGGCAAACAAACCAC
CGCTGGTAGCGGTGGTTTTTTTGTTTGCAAGCAGCAGATTACGCGCAGAAAAAAAGGATCTCAAGAAGAT
CCTTTGATCTTTTCTACGGGGTCTGACGCTCAGTGGAACGAAAACTCACGTTAAGGGATTTTGGTCATGA
GATTATCAAAAAGGATCTTCACCTAGATCCTTTTAAATTAAAAATGAAGTTTTAAATCAATCTAAAGTAT
ATATGAGTAAACTTGGTCTGACAGTTACCAATGCTTAATCAGTGAGGCACCTATCTCAGCGATCTGTCTA
TTTCGTTCATCCATAGTTGCCTGACTCCCCGTCGTGTAGATAACTACGATACGGGAGGGCTTACCATCTG
GCCCCAGTGCTGCAATGATACCGCGAGACCCACGCTCACCGGCTCCAGATTTATCAGCAATAAACCAGCC
AGCCGGAAGGGCCGAGCGCAGAAGTGGTCCTGCAACTTTATCCGCCTCCATCCAGTCTATTAATTGTTGC
CGGGAAGCTAGAGTAAGTAGTTCGCCAGTTAATAGTTTGCGCAACGTTGTTGCCATTGCTACAGGCATCG
TGGTGTCACGCTCGTCGTTTGGTATGGCTTCATTCAGCTCCGGTTCCCAACGATCAAGGCGAGTTACATG
ATCCCCCATGTTGTGCAAAAAAGCGGTTAGCTCCTTCGGTCCTCCGATCGTTGTCAGAAGTAAGTTGGCC
GCAGTGTTATCACTCATGGTTATGGCAGCACTGCATAATTCTCTTACTGTCATGCCATCCGTAAGATGCT
TTTCTGTGACTGGTGAGTACTCAACCAAGTCATTCTGAGAATAGTGTATGCGGCGACCGAGTTGCTCTTG
CCCGGCGTCAATACGGGATAATACCGCGCCACATAGCAGAACTTTAAAAGTGCTCATCATTGGAAAACGT
TCTTCGGGGCGAAAACTCTCAAGGATCTTACCGCTGTTGAGATCCAGTTCGATGTAACCCACTCGTGCAC
CCAACTGATCTTCAGCATCTTTTACTTTCACCAGCGTTTCTGGGTGAGCAAAAACAGGAAGGCAAAATGC
CGCAAAAAAGGGAATAAGGGCGACACGGAAATGTTGAATACTCATACTCTTCCTTTTTCAATATTATTGA
AGCATTTATCAGGGTTATTGTCTCATGAGCGGATACATATTTGAATGTATTTAGAAAAATAAACAAATAG
GGGTTCCGCGCACATTTCCCCGAAAAGTGCCACCTGACGTCTAAGAAACCATTATTATCATGACATTAAC
CTATAAAAATAGGCGTATCACGAGGCCCTTTCGTCTCGCGCGTTTCGGTGATGACGGTGAAAACCTCTGA
CACATGCAGCTCCCGGAGACGGTCACAGCTTGTCTGTAAGCGGATGCCGGGAGCAGACAAGCCCGTCAGG
GCGCGTCAGCGGGTGTTGGCGGGTGTCGGGGCTGGCTTAACTATGCGGCATCAGAGCAGATTGTACTGAG
AGTGCACCATATGCGGTGTGAAATACCGCACAGATGCGTAAGGAGAAAATACCGCATCAGGCGCCATTCG
CCATTCAGGCTGCGCAACTGTTGGGAAGGGCGATCGGTGCGGGCCTCTTCGCTATTACGCCAGCTGGCGA
AAGGGGGATGTGCTGCAAGGCGATTAAGTTGGGTAACGCCAGGGTTTTCCCAGTCACGACGTTGTAAAAC
GACGGCCAGTGCCAAGCTG
Features (pLannotate 1.2.2; 29 found; start..end, strand, type, name):
      6..232     +  promoter       RSV promoter: Rous sarcoma virus enhancer/promoter
    233..413     +  LTR            5' LTR (truncated): truncated 5' long terminal repeat (LTR) from HIV-1
    460..585     +  misc_feature   HIV-1 Ψ: packaging signal of human immunodeficiency virus type 1
    569..907     +  CDS            HIV-1 gag (fragment): gag protein from human immunodeficiency virus 1; gag
   1078..1311    +  misc_feature   RRE: The Rev response element (RRE) of HIV-1 allows for Rev-dependent mRNA export from the nucleus to the cytoplasm.
   1688..1788    +  CDS            Rev (fragment): human immunodeficiency virus 1 (HIV-1) Rev protein; rev; enhances nuclear export of unspliced and incompletely spliced viral mRNAs
   1807..1923    +  misc_feature   cPPT/CTS: central polypurine tract and central termination sequence of HIV-1
   1936..2012    +  enhancer       CMV enhancer (fragment): human cytomegalovirus immediate early enhancer
   2013..2216    +  promoter       CMV promoter: human cytomegalovirus (CMV) immediate early promoter
   2293..2514    +  CDS            PDCD6IP (fragment): PDC6I_HUMAN - Also known as AIP1, ALIX, KIAA1375. Experimental evidence at protein level: Swiss-Prot protein existence level 1. (Microbial infection) Involved in HIV-1 virus budding. Can replace TSG101 it its role of supporting HIV-1 release; this function requires the interaction with CHMP4B. The ESCRT machinery also functions in topologically equivalent membrane fission events, such as enveloped virus budding (HIV-1 and other lentiviruses). From Homo sapiens (Human).
   2561..2772    +  promoter       EF-1α core promoter: core promoter for human elongation factor EF-1α
   2785..3053    +  LTR            5' LTR (truncated): truncated 5' long terminal repeat (LTR) from human T-cell leukemia virus (HTLV) type 1
   3110..3774    +  CDS            CopGFP (fragment): green fluorescent protein 2 from Pontellina plumata, also known as ppluGFP2 (Shagin et al., 2004)
   3898..4497    +  CDS            PuroR: puromycin N-acetyltransferase; pac from Streptomyces alboniger; confers resistance to puromycin
   4498..5086    +  misc_feature   WPRE: woodchuck hepatitis virus posttranscriptional regulatory element
   5081..5188    +  CDS            nef (fragment): NEF_SIVS4 - Experimental evidence at protein level: Swiss-Prot protein existence level 1. Interferes with TCR signaling from the cell membrane. Interacts with CD247/TCRZ (TCR zeta chain) and exert potent down- regulation of cell surface TCR/CD3 complexes. From Simian immunodeficiency virus (isolate F236/smH4) (SIV-sm) (Simian immunodeficiency virus sooty mangabey monkey).
   5213..5393    +  LTR            5' LTR (truncated): truncated 5' long terminal repeat (LTR) from HIV-1
   5465..5586    +  polyA_signal   SV40 poly(A) signal: SV40 polyadenylation signal
   5626..5761    +  rep_origin     SV40 ori: SV40 origin of replication
   5818..5834    -  protein_bind   lac operator: The lac repressor binds to the lac operator to inhibit transcription in E. coli. This inhibition can be relieved by adding lactose or isopropyl-β-D-thiogalactopyranoside (IPTG). lac repressor encoded by lacI
   5842..5872    -  promoter       lac promoter: promoter for the E. coli lac operon
   5887..5908    -  protein_bind   CAP binding site: CAP binding activates transcription in the presence of cAMP. E. coli catabolite activator protein
   5921..6013    -  CDS            lacI (fragment): lac repressor; lacI; The lac repressor binds to the lac operator to inhibit transcription in E. coli. This inhibition can be relieved by adding lactose or isopropyl-β-D-thiogalactopyranoside (IPTG).
   6196..6784    -  rep_origin     ori: high-copy-number ColE1/pMB1/pBR322/pUC origin of replication
   6955..7815    -  CDS            AmpR: β-lactamase; bla; confers resistance to ampicillin, carbenicillin, and related antibiotics
   7816..7920    -  promoter       AmpR promoter: bla
   8015..8050    +  CDS            rop (fragment): Rop protein, which maintains plasmids at low copy number; rop
   8152..8251    +  misc_feature   bom (fragment): basis of mobility region from pBR322
   8257..8411    -  CDS            lacZα (fragment): LacZα fragment of β-galactosidase; lacZ fragment
