[The description below was written by a language model from this plasmid's Addgene catalogue record and pLannotate feature annotations shown in this document.]
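Description:
PCDH-CMV-MCS-EF1a-gfp-T2A-puro_HSALNT0217290 is a third-generation-style HIV-1 lentiviral transfer plasmid built to overexpress a human long non-coding RNA in mammalian cells. It is propagated in E. coli through a high-copy ColE1/pUC origin with ampicillin resistance. Remnants of lac promoter/operator, lacI, lacZα, rop and bom sequences are backbone leftovers, and the catalogue's "lac" tag entry probably reflects these rather than a true fusion, since the insert is non-coding. The viral cassette starts with a hybrid RSV promoter/truncated 5' LTR, which drives Tat-independent production of genomic RNA. It is followed by the Ψ packaging signal with a gag fragment, the RRE for Rev-dependent nuclear export, and the cPPT/CTS. A WPRE to enhance transcript expression and a truncated 3' LTR close the cassette, with an SV40 poly(A) signal and SV40 origin downstream.

Two expression units sit inside the provirus. A CMV enhancer/promoter drives the full-length HSALNT0217290 transcript of the HSALNG0104472 locus, about 227 bp, cloned between EcoRI and BamHI in the multiple cloning site. The annotation software labels this interval as a PDCD6IP fragment, which appears to be a sequence-similarity call on the insert region rather than an intended coding sequence. Downstream, an EF-1α core promoter with an HTLV-1 LTR-derived element expresses copGFP and puromycin N-acetyltransferase. According to the backbone name these are linked by a T2A peptide, so transduced cells can be tracked by fluorescence and selected with puromycin.

The sequenced record is 8,419 nt, noticeably larger than the catalogue total of 7,588 bp. The construct was made for overexpression experiments in a study of copy number variation-associated lncRNAs in congenital heart disease.
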