Addgene plasmid #197989: PCDH-CMV-MCS-EF1a-gfp-T2A-puro_HSALNT0217290
Purpose: For the overexpression experiments, full length of the transcript (HSALNT0217290) for HSALNG0104472 was inserted.
Depositing lab: Bo Wang. Depositing organization: Shanghai Jiao Tong University, School of Medicine. Publication: Copy number variation-associated lncRNAs may contribute to the etiologies of congenital heart disease. Lu Y, Fang Q, Qi M, Li X, Zhang X, Lin Y, Xiang Y, Fu Q, Wang B. Commun Biol. 2023 Feb 17;6(1):189. doi: 10.1038/s42003-023-04565-z. PubMed 36806749.
Backbone
  Vector backbone: PCDH-CMV-MCS-EF1a-gfp-T2A-puro
  Backbone size w/o insert (bp): 7384
  Total vector size (bp): 7588
  Modifications to backbone: For the overexpression experiments, full length of the transcript (HSALNT0217290) for HSALNG0104472 has been cloned into PCDH-CMV-MCS-EF1a-gfp-T2A-puro by EcoRI-BamHI cloning site.
  Vector type: Mammalian Expression, Lentiviral
  Selectable markers: Puromycin
Growth in bacteria
  Bacterial resistance: Ampicillin, 100 μg/mL
  Growth temperature: Room Temperature
  Growth strain: NEB Stable
  Copy number: High Copy
Gene/Insert
  Gene/Insert name: HSALNT0217290 (alt name: HSALNG0104472)
  Species: H. sapiens (human)
  Insert size (bp): 227
  Tag / fusion protein: lac (C terminal on backbone)
Terms and licenses: Academic/Nonprofit Terms; Industry Terms: Not Available to Industry
How to cite: PCDH-CMV-MCS-EF1a-gfp-T2A-puro_HSALNT0217290 was a gift from Bo Wang (Addgene plasmid # 197989 ; http://n2t.net/addgene:197989 ; RRID:Addgene_197989)
