>Addgene plasmid #197989 | PCDH-CMV-MCS-EF1a-gfp-T2A-puro_HSALNT0217290 | depositor partial sequence | sequence record 383189 | Following sequence has been cloned into PCDH-CMV-MCS-EF1a-gfp-T2A-puro by EcoRI-BamHI cloning site.
ATTAAAGAACTGCCTGAATTGCTGCAATGAAATAGAGAAATCCTAGATGAGTCATTAAGGTTGTTGGATG
AAGAAGAAGCAACCGATAATGATTTATGAGCAAAATTTAAGGAACGCTGGCAAAGGACATCATCCAATGA
ACTGTATAAGCCTTTAAGAGCAGAGGGAACCAGCTTCAGAACAGTTTTAGATAAAGCTGTGCAAGCAGAT
GGACA
